Addgene plasmid #119806: CP1012-ABEmax
Purpose: A-to-G base editor
Depositing lab: David Liu. Depositing organization: Broad Institute. Publication: Circularly permuted and PAM-modified Cas9 variants broaden the targeting scope of base editors. Huang TP, Zhao KT, Miller SM, Gaudelli NM, Oakes BL, Fellmann C, Savage DF, Liu DR. Nat Biotechnol. 2019 May 20. pii: 10.1038/s41587-019-0134-y. doi: 10.1038/s41587-019-0134-y. PubMed 31110355.
Backbone
  Vector backbone: pCMV with a BR322 origin
  Vector type: Mammalian Expression
Growth in bacteria
  Bacterial resistance: Ampicillin, 100 μg/mL
  Growth temperature: 37°C
  Growth strain: Mach1
  Copy number: Unknown
Gene/Insert
  Gene/Insert name: ecTadA-ecTadA*(7.10)-nSpCas9 (CP1012)
  Cloning method: Unknown
Terms and licenses: Academic/Nonprofit Terms; Industry Terms: Not Available to Industry
How to cite: CP1012-ABEmax was a gift from David Liu (Addgene plasmid # 119806 ; http://n2t.net/addgene:119806 ; RRID:Addgene_119806)
