[The description below was written by a language model from this plasmid's Addgene catalogue record and pLannotate feature annotations shown in this document.]
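Description:
CP1012-ABEmax is an 8,871-bp mammalian expression plasmid encoding an adenine (A-to-G) base editor built on a circularly permuted Streptococcus pyogenes Cas9 nickase. The backbone is a pCMV-type vector propagated in E. coli through a ColE1/pBR322-family origin and selected with ampicillin via the β-lactamase gene and its native promoter. Short remnants of lac regulatory elements, a lacI fragment, a pBR322 bom fragment and an SV40 promoter fragment are backbone carry-over rather than functional modules. No mammalian selection marker or reporter is annotated, which suggests use by transient transfection.

The payload is a single open reading frame driven by the CMV immediate-early enhancer and promoter and terminated by the bovine growth hormone polyadenylation signal. A T7 promoter sits just upstream of the coding region and could support in vitro transcription. The fusion begins with two copies of E. coli TadA, recorded as wild-type ecTadA followed by the evolved ecTadA*(7.10) variant, which together form the deoxyadenosine deaminase module that converts A to inosine in single-stranded DNA exposed by Cas9 binding. The Cas9 portion is annotated in an unusual order: a C-terminal fragment comes first, then the N-terminal portion carrying D10A, then the remaining C-terminal sequence. This matches the circular permutation named in the insert, in which the protein's termini are relocated to position 1012 and the original ends are joined. The D10A change yields a nickase, as the insert name indicates. Nuclear localisation signals and linkers are not annotated.

The two sequence records, depositor and repository-verified, have the same length and feature set and differ only in where numbering starts. A guide RNA must be supplied separately. The associated work used such permuted variants to broaden the targeting scope of base editors.
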