Features (pLannotate 1.2.2; 19 found; start..end, strand, type, name):
    132..335     +  promoter       CMV promoter: human cytomegalovirus (CMV) immediate early promoter
    377..395     +  promoter       T7 promoter: promoter for bacteriophage T7 RNA polymerase
    466..942     +  CDS            tadA: TADA_ECOLI - Also known as yfhC. Experimental evidence at protein level: Swiss-Prot protein existence level 1. Catalyzes the deamination of adenosine to inosine at the wobble position 34 of tRNA(Arg2). Essential for cell viability. From Escherichia coli (strain K12).
   1063..1554    +  CDS            tadA: TADA_ECOLI - Also known as yfhC. Experimental evidence at protein level: Swiss-Prot protein existence level 1. Catalyzes the deamination of adenosine to inosine at the wobble position 34 of tRNA(Arg2). Essential for cell viability. From Escherichia coli (strain K12).
   1654..2724    +  CDS            Cas9(C) (fragment): C-terminal portion of Streptococcus pyogenes Cas9 (Zetsche et al., 2015)
   2785..4386    +  CDS            dCas9(N): N-terminal portion of catalytically inactive Streptococcus pyogenes dCas9 carrying the D10A mutation (Zetsche et al., 2015)
   4387..5814    +  CDS            Cas9(C) (fragment): C-terminal portion of Streptococcus pyogenes Cas9 (Zetsche et al., 2015)
   5932..6156    +  polyA_signal   bGH poly(A) signal: bovine growth hormone polyadenylation signal
   6160..6181    +  promoter       SV40 promoter (fragment): SV40 enhancer and early promoter
   6186..6202    +  misc_feature   MCS (fragment): pBluescript multiple cloning site
   6251..6267    -  protein_bind   lac operator: The lac repressor binds to the lac operator to inhibit transcription in E. coli. This inhibition can be relieved by adding lactose or isopropyl-β-D-thiogalactopyranoside (IPTG). lac repressor encoded by lacI
   6275..6305    -  promoter       lac promoter: promoter for the E. coli lac operon
   6320..6341    -  protein_bind   CAP binding site: CAP binding activates transcription in the presence of cAMP. E. coli catabolite activator protein
   6354..6446    -  CDS            lacI (fragment): lac repressor; lacI; The lac repressor binds to the lac operator to inhibit transcription in E. coli. This inhibition can be relieved by adding lactose or isopropyl-β-D-thiogalactopyranoside (IPTG).
   6629..7217    -  rep_origin     ori: high-copy-number ColE1/pMB1/pBR322/pUC origin of replication
   7388..8248    -  CDS            AmpR: β-lactamase; bla; confers resistance to ampicillin, carbenicillin, and related antibiotics
   8249..8353    -  promoter       AmpR promoter: bla
   8424..8468    -  misc_feature   bom (fragment): basis of mobility region from pBR322
   8623..131     +  enhancer       CMV enhancer (across the origin): human cytomegalovirus immediate early enhancer
>Addgene plasmid #119806 | CP1012-ABEmax | depositor full sequence | sequence record 226914 | CP1012-ABEmax sequence 8871 bps
ATATGCCAAGTACGCCCCCTATTGACGTCAATGACGGTAAATGGCCCGCCTGGCATTATGCCCAGTACAT
GACCTTATGGGACTTTCCTACTTGGCAGTACATCTACGTATTAGTCATCGCTATTACCATGGTGATGCGG
TTTTGGCAGTACATCAATGGGCGTGGATAGCGGTTTGACTCACGGGGATTTCCAAGTCTCCACCCCATTG
ACGTCAATGGGAGTTTGTTTTGGCACCAAAATCAACGGGACTTTCCAAAATGTCGTAACAACTCCGCCCC
ATTGACGCAAATGGGCGGTAGGCGTGTACGGTGGGAGGTCTATATAAGCAGAGCTGGTTTAGTGAACCGT
CAGATCCGCTAGAGATCCGCGGCCGCTAATACGACTCACTATAGGGAGAGCCGCCACCATGAAACGGACA
GCCGACGGAAGCGAGTTCGAGTCACCAAAGAAGAAGCGGAAAGTCTCTGAAGTCGAGTTTAGCCACGAGT
ATTGGATGAGGCACGCACTGACCCTGGCAAAGCGAGCATGGGATGAAAGAGAAGTCCCCGTGGGCGCCGT
GCTGGTGCACAACAATAGAGTGATCGGAGAGGGATGGAACAGGCCAATCGGCCGCCACGACCCTACCGCA
CACGCAGAGATCATGGCACTGAGGCAGGGAGGCCTGGTCATGCAGAATTACCGCCTGATCGATGCCACCC
TGTATGTGACACTGGAGCCATGCGTGATGTGCGCAGGAGCAATGATCCACAGCAGGATCGGAAGAGTGGT
GTTCGGAGCACGGGACGCCAAGACCGGCGCAGCAGGCTCCCTGATGGATGTGCTGCACCACCCCGGCATG
AACCACCGGGTGGAGATCACAGAGGGAATCCTGGCAGACGAGTGCGCCGCCCTGCTGAGCGATTTCTTTA
GAATGCGGAGACAGGAGATCAAGGCCCAGAAGAAGGCACAGAGCTCCACCGACTCTGGAGGATCTAGCGG
AGGATCCTCTGGAAGCGAGACACCAGGCACAAGCGAGTCCGCCACACCAGAGAGCTCCGGCGGCTCCTCC
GGAGGATCCTCTGAGGTGGAGTTTTCCCACGAGTACTGGATGAGACATGCCCTGACCCTGGCCAAGAGGG
CACGCGATGAGAGGGAGGTGCCTGTGGGAGCCGTGCTGGTGCTGAACAATAGAGTGATCGGCGAGGGCTG
GAACAGAGCCATCGGCCTGCACGACCCAACAGCCCATGCCGAAATTATGGCCCTGAGACAGGGCGGCCTG
GTCATGCAGAACTACAGACTGATTGACGCCACCCTGTACGTGACATTCGAGCCTTGCGTGATGTGCGCCG
GCGCCATGATCCACTCTAGGATCGGCCGCGTGGTGTTTGGCGTGAGGAACGCAAAAACCGGCGCCGCAGG
CTCCCTGATGGACGTGCTGCACTACCCCGGCATGAATCACCGCGTCGAAATTACCGAGGGAATCCTGGCA
GATGAATGTGCCGCCCTGCTGTGCTATTTCTTTCGGATGCCTAGACAGGTGTTCAATGCTCAGAAGAAGG
CCCAGAGCTCCACCGACTCCGGAGGATCTAGCGGAGGCTCCTCTGGCTCTGAGACACCTGGCACAAGCGA
GAGCGCAACACCTGAAAGCAGCGGGGGCAGCAGCGGGGGGTCAGACTACAAGGTGTACGACGTGCGGAAG
ATGATCGCCAAGAGCGAGCAGGAAATCGGCAAGGCTACCGCCAAGTACTTCTTCTACAGCAACATCATGA
ACTTTTTCAAGACCGAGATTACCCTGGCCAACGGCGAGATCCGGAAGCGGCCTCTGATCGAGACAAACGG
CGAAACCGGGGAGATCGTGTGGGATAAGGGCCGGGATTTTGCCACCGTGCGGAAAGTGCTGAGCATGCCC
CAAGTGAATATCGTGAAAAAGACCGAGGTGCAGACAGGCGGCTTCAGCAAAGAGTCTATCCTGCCCAAGA
GGAACAGCGATAAGCTGATCGCCAGAAAGAAGGACTGGGACCCTAAGAAGTACGGCGGCTTCGACAGCCC
CACCGTGGCCTATTCTGTGCTGGTGGTGGCCAAAGTGGAAAAGGGCAAGTCCAAGAAACTGAAGAGTGTG
AAAGAGCTGCTGGGGATCACCATCATGGAAAGAAGCAGCTTCGAGAAGAATCCCATCGACTTTCTGGAAG
CCAAGGGCTACAAAGAAGTGAAAAAGGACCTGATCATCAAGCTGCCTAAGTACTCCCTGTTCGAGCTGGA
AAACGGCCGGAAGAGAATGCTGGCCTCTGCCGGCGAACTGCAGAAGGGAAACGAACTGGCCCTGCCCTCC
AAATATGTGAACTTCCTGTACCTGGCCAGCCACTATGAGAAGCTGAAGGGCTCCCCCGAGGATAATGAGC
AGAAACAGCTGTTTGTGGAACAGCACAAGCACTACCTGGACGAGATCATCGAGCAGATCAGCGAGTTCTC
CAAGAGAGTGATCCTGGCCGACGCTAATCTGGACAAAGTGCTGTCCGCCTACAACAAGCACCGGGATAAG
CCCATCAGAGAGCAGGCCGAGAATATCATCCACCTGTTTACCCTGACCAATCTGGGAGCCCCTGCCGCCT
TCAAGTACTTTGACACCACCATCGACCGGAAGAGGTACACCAGCACCAAAGAGGTGCTGGACGCCACCCT
GATCCACCAGAGCATCACCGGCCTGTACGAGACACGGATCGACCTGTCTCAGCTGGGAGGCGACGGCGGA
TCAGGAGGCTCTGGCGGTTCAGGTGGATCAGGCGGTAGCGGAGGTTCAGGTGGTGACAAGAAGTACAGCA
TCGGCCTGGCCATCGGCACCAACTCTGTGGGCTGGGCCGTGATCACCGACGAGTACAAGGTGCCCAGCAA
GAAATTCAAGGTGCTGGGCAACACCGACCGGCACAGCATCAAGAAGAACCTGATCGGAGCCCTGCTGTTC
GACAGCGGCGAAACAGCCGAGGCCACCCGGCTGAAGAGAACCGCCAGAAGAAGATACACCAGACGGAAGA
ACCGGATCTGCTATCTGCAAGAGATCTTCAGCAACGAGATGGCCAAGGTGGACGACAGCTTCTTCCACAG
ACTGGAAGAGTCCTTCCTGGTGGAAGAGGATAAGAAGCACGAGCGGCACCCCATCTTCGGCAACATCGTG
GACGAGGTGGCCTACCACGAGAAGTACCCCACCATCTACCACCTGAGAAAGAAACTGGTGGACAGCACCG
ACAAGGCCGACCTGCGGCTGATCTATCTGGCCCTGGCCCACATGATCAAGTTCCGGGGCCACTTCCTGAT
CGAGGGCGACCTGAACCCCGACAACAGCGACGTGGACAAGCTGTTCATCCAGCTGGTGCAGACCTACAAC
CAGCTGTTCGAGGAAAACCCCATCAACGCCAGCGGCGTGGACGCCAAGGCCATCCTGTCTGCCAGACTGA
GCAAGAGCAGACGGCTGGAAAATCTGATCGCCCAGCTGCCCGGCGAGAAGAAGAATGGCCTGTTCGGAAA
CCTGATTGCCCTGAGCCTGGGCCTGACCCCCAACTTCAAGAGCAACTTCGACCTGGCCGAGGATGCCAAA
CTGCAGCTGAGCAAGGACACCTACGACGACGACCTGGACAACCTGCTGGCCCAGATCGGCGACCAGTACG
CCGACCTGTTTCTGGCCGCCAAGAACCTGTCCGACGCCATCCTGCTGAGCGACATCCTGAGAGTGAACAC
CGAGATCACCAAGGCCCCCCTGAGCGCCTCTATGATCAAGAGATACGACGAGCACCACCAGGACCTGACC
CTGCTGAAAGCTCTCGTGCGGCAGCAGCTGCCTGAGAAGTACAAAGAGATTTTCTTCGACCAGAGCAAGA
ACGGCTACGCCGGCTACATTGACGGCGGAGCCAGCCAGGAAGAGTTCTACAAGTTCATCAAGCCCATCCT
GGAAAAGATGGACGGCACCGAGGAACTGCTCGTGAAGCTGAACAGAGAGGACCTGCTGCGGAAGCAGCGG
ACCTTCGACAACGGCAGCATCCCCCACCAGATCCACCTGGGAGAGCTGCACGCCATTCTGCGGCGGCAGG
AAGATTTTTACCCATTCCTGAAGGACAACCGGGAAAAGATCGAGAAGATCCTGACCTTCCGCATCCCCTA
CTACGTGGGCCCTCTGGCCAGGGGAAACAGCAGATTCGCCTGGATGACCAGAAAGAGCGAGGAAACCATC
ACCCCCTGGAACTTCGAGGAAGTGGTGGACAAGGGCGCTTCCGCCCAGAGCTTCATCGAGCGGATGACCA
ACTTCGATAAGAACCTGCCCAACGAGAAGGTGCTGCCCAAGCACAGCCTGCTGTACGAGTACTTCACCGT
GTATAACGAGCTGACCAAAGTGAAATACGTGACCGAGGGAATGAGAAAGCCCGCCTTCCTGAGCGGCGAG
CAGAAAAAGGCCATCGTGGACCTGCTGTTCAAGACCAACCGGAAAGTGACCGTGAAGCAGCTGAAAGAGG
ACTACTTCAAGAAAATCGAGTGCTTCGACTCCGTGGAAATCTCCGGCGTGGAAGATCGGTTCAACGCCTC
CCTGGGCACATACCACGATCTGCTGAAAATTATCAAGGACAAGGACTTCCTGGACAATGAGGAAAACGAG
GACATTCTGGAAGATATCGTGCTGACCCTGACACTGTTTGAGGACAGAGAGATGATCGAGGAACGGCTGA
AAACCTATGCCCACCTGTTCGACGACAAAGTGATGAAGCAGCTGAAGCGGCGGAGATACACCGGCTGGGG
CAGGCTGAGCCGGAAGCTGATCAACGGCATCCGGGACAAGCAGTCCGGCAAGACAATCCTGGATTTCCTG
AAGTCCGACGGCTTCGCCAACAGAAACTTCATGCAGCTGATCCACGACGACAGCCTGACCTTTAAAGAGG
ACATCCAGAAAGCCCAGGTGTCCGGCCAGGGCGATAGCCTGCACGAGCACATTGCCAATCTGGCCGGCAG
CCCCGCCATTAAGAAGGGCATCCTGCAGACAGTGAAGGTGGTGGACGAGCTCGTGAAAGTGATGGGCCGG
CACAAGCCCGAGAACATCGTGATCGAAATGGCCAGAGAGAACCAGACCACCCAGAAGGGACAGAAGAACA
GCCGCGAGAGAATGAAGCGGATCGAAGAGGGCATCAAAGAGCTGGGCAGCCAGATCCTGAAAGAACACCC
CGTGGAAAACACCCAGCTGCAGAACGAGAAGCTGTACCTGTACTACCTGCAGAATGGGCGGGATATGTAC
GTGGACCAGGAACTGGACATCAACCGGCTGTCCGACTACGATGTGGACCATATCGTGCCTCAGAGCTTTC
TGAAGGACGACTCCATCGACAACAAGGTGCTGACCAGAAGCGACAAGAACCGGGGCAAGAGCGACAACGT
GCCCTCCGAAGAGGTCGTGAAGAAGATGAAGAACTACTGGCGGCAGCTGCTGAACGCCAAGCTGATTACC
CAGAGAAAGTTCGACAATCTGACCAAGGCCGAGAGAGGCGGCCTGAGCGAACTGGATAAGGCCGGCTTCA
TCAAGAGACAGCTGGTGGAAACCCGGCAGATCACAAAGCACGTGGCACAGATCCTGGACTCCCGGATGAA
CACTAAGTACGACGAGAATGACAAGCTGATCCGGGAAGTGAAAGTGATCACCCTGAAGTCCAAGCTGGTG
TCCGATTTCCGGAAGGATTTCCAGTTTTACAAAGTGCGCGAGATCAACAACTACCACCACGCCCACGACG
CCTACCTGAACGCCGTCGTGGGAACCGCCCTGATCAAAAAGTACCCTAAGCTGGAAAGCGAGTTCGTGTA
CGGCTCTGGCGGCTCAAAAAGAACCGCCGACGGCAGCGAATTCGAGCCCAAGAAGAAGAGGAAAGTCTAA
CCGGTCATCATCACCATCACCATTGAGTTTAAACCCGCTGATCAGCCTCGACTGTGCCTTCTAGTTGCCA
GCCATCTGTTGTTTGCCCCTCCCCCGTGCCTTCCTTGACCCTGGAAGGTGCCACTCCCACTGTCCTTTCC
TAATAAAATGAGGAAATTGCATCGCATTGTCTGAGTAGGTGTCATTCTATTCTGGGGGGTGGGGTGGGGC
AGGACAGCAAGGGGGAGGATTGGGAAGACAATAGCAGGCATGCTGGGGATGCGGTGGGCTCTATGGCTTC
TGAGGCGGAAAGAACCAGCTGGGGCTCGATACCGTCGACCTCTAGCTAGAGCTTGGCGTAATCATGGTCA
TAGCTGTTTCCTGTGTGAAATTGTTATCCGCTCACAATTCCACACAACATACGAGCCGGAAGCATAAAGT
GTAAAGCCTAGGGTGCCTAATGAGTGAGCTAACTCACATTAATTGCGTTGCGCTCACTGCCCGCTTTCCA
GTCGGGAAACCTGTCGTGCCAGCTGCATTAATGAATCGGCCAACGCGCGGGGAGAGGCGGTTTGCGTATT
GGGCGCTCTTCCGCTTCCTCGCTCACTGACTCGCTGCGCTCGGTCGTTCGGCTGCGGCGAGCGGTATCAG
CTCACTCAAAGGCGGTAATACGGTTATCCACAGAATCAGGGGATAACGCAGGAAAGAACATGTGAGCAAA
AGGCCAGCAAAAGGCCAGGAACCGTAAAAAGGCCGCGTTGCTGGCGTTTTTCCATAGGCTCCGCCCCCCT
GACGAGCATCACAAAAATCGACGCTCAAGTCAGAGGTGGCGAAACCCGACAGGACTATAAAGATACCAGG
CGTTTCCCCCTGGAAGCTCCCTCGTGCGCTCTCCTGTTCCGACCCTGCCGCTTACCGGATACCTGTCCGC
CTTTCTCCCTTCGGGAAGCGTGGCGCTTTCTCATAGCTCACGCTGTAGGTATCTCAGTTCGGTGTAGGTC
GTTCGCTCCAAGCTGGGCTGTGTGCACGAACCCCCCGTTCAGCCCGACCGCTGCGCCTTATCCGGTAACT
ATCGTCTTGAGTCCAACCCGGTAAGACACGACTTATCGCCACTGGCAGCAGCCACTGGTAACAGGATTAG
CAGAGCGAGGTATGTAGGCGGTGCTACAGAGTTCTTGAAGTGGTGGCCTAACTACGGCTACACTAGAAGA
ACAGTATTTGGTATCTGCGCTCTGCTGAAGCCAGTTACCTTCGGAAAAAGAGTTGGTAGCTCTTGATCCG
GCAAACAAACCACCGCTGGTAGCGGTGGTTTTTTTGTTTGCAAGCAGCAGATTACGCGCAGAAAAAAAGG
ATCTCAAGAAGATCCTTTGATCTTTTCTACGGGGTCTGACGCTCAGTGGAACGAAAACTCACGTTAAGGG
ATTTTGGTCATGAGATTATCAAAAAGGATCTTCACCTAGATCCTTTTAAATTAAAAATGAAGTTTTAAAT
CAATCTAAAGTATATATGAGTAAACTTGGTCTGACAGTTACCAATGCTTAATCAGTGAGGCACCTATCTC
AGCGATCTGTCTATTTCGTTCATCCATAGTTGCCTGACTCCCCGTCGTGTAGATAACTACGATACGGGAG
GGCTTACCATCTGGCCCCAGTGCTGCAATGATACCGCGAGACCCACGCTCACCGGCTCCAGATTTATCAG
CAATAAACCAGCCAGCCGGAAGGGCCGAGCGCAGAAGTGGTCCTGCAACTTTATCCGCCTCCATCCAGTC
TATTAATTGTTGCCGGGAAGCTAGAGTAAGTAGTTCGCCAGTTAATAGTTTGCGCAACGTTGTTGCCATT
GCTACAGGCATCGTGGTGTCACGCTCGTCGTTTGGTATGGCTTCATTCAGCTCCGGTTCCCAACGATCAA
GGCGAGTTACATGATCCCCCATGTTGTGCAAAAAAGCGGTTAGCTCCTTCGGTCCTCCGATCGTTGTCAG
AAGTAAGTTGGCCGCAGTGTTATCACTCATGGTTATGGCAGCACTGCATAATTCTCTTACTGTCATGCCA
TCCGTAAGATGCTTTTCTGTGACTGGTGAGTACTCAACCAAGTCATTCTGAGAATAGTGTATGCGGCGAC
CGAGTTGCTCTTGCCCGGCGTCAATACGGGATAATACCGCGCCACATAGCAGAACTTTAAAAGTGCTCAT
CATTGGAAAACGTTCTTCGGGGCGAAAACTCTCAAGGATCTTACCGCTGTTGAGATCCAGTTCGATGTAA
CCCACTCGTGCACCCAACTGATCTTCAGCATCTTTTACTTTCACCAGCGTTTCTGGGTGAGCAAAAACAG
GAAGGCAAAATGCCGCAAAAAAGGGAATAAGGGCGACACGGAAATGTTGAATACTCATACTCTTCCTTTT
TCAATATTATTGAAGCATTTATCAGGGTTATTGTCTCATGAGCGGATACATATTTGAATGTATTTAGAAA
AATAAACAAATAGGGGTTCCGCGCACATTTCCCCGAAAAGTGCCACCTGACGTCGACGGATCGGGAGATC
GATCTCCCGATCCCCTAGGGTCGACTCTCAGTACAATCTGCTCTGATGCCGCATAGTTAAGCCAGTATCT
GCTCCCTGCTTGTGTGTTGGAGGTCGCTGAGTAGTGCGCGAGCAAAATTTAAGCTACAACAAGGCAAGGC
TTGACCGACAATTGCATGAAGAATCTGCTTAGGGTTAGGCGTTTTGCGCTGCTTCGCGATGTACGGGCCA
GATATACGCGTTGACATTGATTATTGACTAGTTATTAATAGTAATCAATTACGGGGTCATTAGTTCATAG
CCCATATATGGAGTTCCGCGTTACATAACTTACGGTAAATGGCCCGCCTGGCTGACCGCCCAACGACCCC
CGCCCATTGACGTCAATAATGACGTATGTTCCCATAGTAACGCCAATAGGGACTTTCCATTGACGTCAAT
GGGTGGAGTATTTACGGTAAACTGCCCACTTGGCAGTACATCAAGTGTATC
