Features (pLannotate 1.2.2; 19 found; start..end, strand, type, name):
    113..492     +  enhancer       CMV enhancer: human cytomegalovirus immediate early enhancer
    493..696     +  promoter       CMV promoter: human cytomegalovirus (CMV) immediate early promoter
    738..756     +  promoter       T7 promoter: promoter for bacteriophage T7 RNA polymerase
    827..1303    +  CDS            tadA: TADA_ECOLI - Also known as yfhC. Experimental evidence at protein level: Swiss-Prot protein existence level 1. Catalyzes the deamination of adenosine to inosine at the wobble position 34 of tRNA(Arg2). Essential for cell viability. From Escherichia coli (strain K12).
   1424..1915    +  CDS            tadA: TADA_ECOLI - Also known as yfhC. Experimental evidence at protein level: Swiss-Prot protein existence level 1. Catalyzes the deamination of adenosine to inosine at the wobble position 34 of tRNA(Arg2). Essential for cell viability. From Escherichia coli (strain K12).
   2015..3085    +  CDS            Cas9(C) (fragment): C-terminal portion of Streptococcus pyogenes Cas9 (Zetsche et al., 2015)
   3146..4747    +  CDS            dCas9(N): N-terminal portion of catalytically inactive Streptococcus pyogenes dCas9 carrying the D10A mutation (Zetsche et al., 2015)
   4748..6175    +  CDS            Cas9(C) (fragment): C-terminal portion of Streptococcus pyogenes Cas9 (Zetsche et al., 2015)
   6293..6517    +  polyA_signal   bGH poly(A) signal: bovine growth hormone polyadenylation signal
   6521..6542    +  promoter       SV40 promoter (fragment): SV40 enhancer and early promoter
   6547..6563    +  misc_feature   MCS (fragment): pBluescript multiple cloning site
   6612..6628    -  protein_bind   lac operator: The lac repressor binds to the lac operator to inhibit transcription in E. coli. This inhibition can be relieved by adding lactose or isopropyl-β-D-thiogalactopyranoside (IPTG). lac repressor encoded by lacI
   6636..6666    -  promoter       lac promoter: promoter for the E. coli lac operon
   6681..6702    -  protein_bind   CAP binding site: CAP binding activates transcription in the presence of cAMP. E. coli catabolite activator protein
   6715..6807    -  CDS            lacI (fragment): lac repressor; lacI; The lac repressor binds to the lac operator to inhibit transcription in E. coli. This inhibition can be relieved by adding lactose or isopropyl-β-D-thiogalactopyranoside (IPTG).
   6990..7578    -  rep_origin     ori: high-copy-number ColE1/pMB1/pBR322/pUC origin of replication
   7749..8609    -  CDS            AmpR: β-lactamase; bla; confers resistance to ampicillin, carbenicillin, and related antibiotics
   8610..8714    -  promoter       AmpR promoter: bla
   8785..8829    -  misc_feature   bom (fragment): basis of mobility region from pBR322
>Addgene plasmid #119806 | CP1012-ABEmax | addgene full sequence | sequence record 231806 | Addgene NGS Result
AGCAAAATTTAAGCTACAACAAGGCAAGGCTTGACCGACAATTGCATGAAGAATCTGCTTAGGGTTAGGC
GTTTTGCGCTGCTTCGCGATGTACGGGCCAGATATACGCGTTGACATTGATTATTGACTAGTTATTAATA
GTAATCAATTACGGGGTCATTAGTTCATAGCCCATATATGGAGTTCCGCGTTACATAACTTACGGTAAAT
GGCCCGCCTGGCTGACCGCCCAACGACCCCCGCCCATTGACGTCAATAATGACGTATGTTCCCATAGTAA
CGCCAATAGGGACTTTCCATTGACGTCAATGGGTGGAGTATTTACGGTAAACTGCCCACTTGGCAGTACA
TCAAGTGTATCATATGCCAAGTACGCCCCCTATTGACGTCAATGACGGTAAATGGCCCGCCTGGCATTAT
GCCCAGTACATGACCTTATGGGACTTTCCTACTTGGCAGTACATCTACGTATTAGTCATCGCTATTACCA
TGGTGATGCGGTTTTGGCAGTACATCAATGGGCGTGGATAGCGGTTTGACTCACGGGGATTTCCAAGTCT
CCACCCCATTGACGTCAATGGGAGTTTGTTTTGGCACCAAAATCAACGGGACTTTCCAAAATGTCGTAAC
AACTCCGCCCCATTGACGCAAATGGGCGGTAGGCGTGTACGGTGGGAGGTCTATATAAGCAGAGCTGGTT
TAGTGAACCGTCAGATCCGCTAGAGATCCGCGGCCGCTAATACGACTCACTATAGGGAGAGCCGCCACCA
TGAAACGGACAGCCGACGGAAGCGAGTTCGAGTCACCAAAGAAGAAGCGGAAAGTCTCTGAAGTCGAGTT
TAGCCACGAGTATTGGATGAGGCACGCACTGACCCTGGCAAAGCGAGCATGGGATGAAAGAGAAGTCCCC
GTGGGCGCCGTGCTGGTGCACAACAATAGAGTGATCGGAGAGGGATGGAACAGGCCAATCGGCCGCCACG
ACCCTACCGCACACGCAGAGATCATGGCACTGAGGCAGGGAGGCCTGGTCATGCAGAATTACCGCCTGAT
CGATGCCACCCTGTATGTGACACTGGAGCCATGCGTGATGTGCGCAGGAGCAATGATCCACAGCAGGATC
GGAAGAGTGGTGTTCGGAGCACGGGACGCCAAGACCGGCGCAGCAGGCTCCCTGATGGATGTGCTGCACC
ACCCCGGCATGAACCACCGGGTGGAGATCACAGAGGGAATCCTGGCAGACGAGTGCGCCGCCCTGCTGAG
CGATTTCTTTAGAATGCGGAGACAGGAGATCAAGGCCCAGAAGAAGGCACAGAGCTCCACCGACTCTGGA
GGATCTAGCGGAGGATCCTCTGGAAGCGAGACACCAGGCACAAGCGAGTCCGCCACACCAGAGAGCTCCG
GCGGCTCCTCCGGAGGATCCTCTGAGGTGGAGTTTTCCCACGAGTACTGGATGAGACATGCCCTGACCCT
GGCCAAGAGGGCACGCGATGAGAGGGAGGTGCCTGTGGGAGCCGTGCTGGTGCTGAACAATAGAGTGATC
GGCGAGGGCTGGAACAGAGCCATCGGCCTGCACGACCCAACAGCCCATGCCGAAATTATGGCCCTGAGAC
AGGGCGGCCTGGTCATGCAGAACTACAGACTGATTGACGCCACCCTGTACGTGACATTCGAGCCTTGCGT
GATGTGCGCCGGCGCCATGATCCACTCTAGGATCGGCCGCGTGGTGTTTGGCGTGAGGAACGCAAAAACC
GGCGCCGCAGGCTCCCTGATGGACGTGCTGCACTACCCCGGCATGAATCACCGCGTCGAAATTACCGAGG
GAATCCTGGCAGATGAATGTGCCGCCCTGCTGTGCTATTTCTTTCGGATGCCTAGACAGGTGTTCAATGC
TCAGAAGAAGGCCCAGAGCTCCACCGACTCCGGAGGATCTAGCGGAGGCTCCTCTGGCTCTGAGACACCT
GGCACAAGCGAGAGCGCAACACCTGAAAGCAGCGGGGGCAGCAGCGGGGGGTCAGACTACAAGGTGTACG
ACGTGCGGAAGATGATCGCCAAGAGCGAGCAGGAAATCGGCAAGGCTACCGCCAAGTACTTCTTCTACAG
CAACATCATGAACTTTTTCAAGACCGAGATTACCCTGGCCAACGGCGAGATCCGGAAGCGGCCTCTGATC
GAGACAAACGGCGAAACCGGGGAGATCGTGTGGGATAAGGGCCGGGATTTTGCCACCGTGCGGAAAGTGC
TGAGCATGCCCCAAGTGAATATCGTGAAAAAGACCGAGGTGCAGACAGGCGGCTTCAGCAAAGAGTCTAT
CCTGCCCAAGAGGAACAGCGATAAGCTGATCGCCAGAAAGAAGGACTGGGACCCTAAGAAGTACGGCGGC
TTCGACAGCCCCACCGTGGCCTATTCTGTGCTGGTGGTGGCCAAAGTGGAAAAGGGCAAGTCCAAGAAAC
TGAAGAGTGTGAAAGAGCTGCTGGGGATCACCATCATGGAAAGAAGCAGCTTCGAGAAGAATCCCATCGA
CTTTCTGGAAGCCAAGGGCTACAAAGAAGTGAAAAAGGACCTGATCATCAAGCTGCCTAAGTACTCCCTG
TTCGAGCTGGAAAACGGCCGGAAGAGAATGCTGGCCTCTGCCGGCGAACTGCAGAAGGGAAACGAACTGG
CCCTGCCCTCCAAATATGTGAACTTCCTGTACCTGGCCAGCCACTATGAGAAGCTGAAGGGCTCCCCCGA
GGATAATGAGCAGAAACAGCTGTTTGTGGAACAGCACAAGCACTACCTGGACGAGATCATCGAGCAGATC
AGCGAGTTCTCCAAGAGAGTGATCCTGGCCGACGCTAATCTGGACAAAGTGCTGTCCGCCTACAACAAGC
ACCGGGATAAGCCCATCAGAGAGCAGGCCGAGAATATCATCCACCTGTTTACCCTGACCAATCTGGGAGC
CCCTGCCGCCTTCAAGTACTTTGACACCACCATCGACCGGAAGAGGTACACCAGCACCAAAGAGGTGCTG
GACGCCACCCTGATCCACCAGAGCATCACCGGCCTGTACGAGACACGGATCGACCTGTCTCAGCTGGGAG
GCGACGGCGGATCAGGAGGCTCTGGCGGTTCAGGTGGATCAGGCGGTAGCGGAGGTTCAGGTGGTGACAA
GAAGTACAGCATCGGCCTGGCCATCGGCACCAACTCTGTGGGCTGGGCCGTGATCACCGACGAGTACAAG
GTGCCCAGCAAGAAATTCAAGGTGCTGGGCAACACCGACCGGCACAGCATCAAGAAGAACCTGATCGGAG
CCCTGCTGTTCGACAGCGGCGAAACAGCCGAGGCCACCCGGCTGAAGAGAACCGCCAGAAGAAGATACAC
CAGACGGAAGAACCGGATCTGCTATCTGCAAGAGATCTTCAGCAACGAGATGGCCAAGGTGGACGACAGC
TTCTTCCACAGACTGGAAGAGTCCTTCCTGGTGGAAGAGGATAAGAAGCACGAGCGGCACCCCATCTTCG
GCAACATCGTGGACGAGGTGGCCTACCACGAGAAGTACCCCACCATCTACCACCTGAGAAAGAAACTGGT
GGACAGCACCGACAAGGCCGACCTGCGGCTGATCTATCTGGCCCTGGCCCACATGATCAAGTTCCGGGGC
CACTTCCTGATCGAGGGCGACCTGAACCCCGACAACAGCGACGTGGACAAGCTGTTCATCCAGCTGGTGC
AGACCTACAACCAGCTGTTCGAGGAAAACCCCATCAACGCCAGCGGCGTGGACGCCAAGGCCATCCTGTC
TGCCAGACTGAGCAAGAGCAGACGGCTGGAAAATCTGATCGCCCAGCTGCCCGGCGAGAAGAAGAATGGC
CTGTTCGGAAACCTGATTGCCCTGAGCCTGGGCCTGACCCCCAACTTCAAGAGCAACTTCGACCTGGCCG
AGGATGCCAAACTGCAGCTGAGCAAGGACACCTACGACGACGACCTGGACAACCTGCTGGCCCAGATCGG
CGACCAGTACGCCGACCTGTTTCTGGCCGCCAAGAACCTGTCCGACGCCATCCTGCTGAGCGACATCCTG
AGAGTGAACACCGAGATCACCAAGGCCCCCCTGAGCGCCTCTATGATCAAGAGATACGACGAGCACCACC
AGGACCTGACCCTGCTGAAAGCTCTCGTGCGGCAGCAGCTGCCTGAGAAGTACAAAGAGATTTTCTTCGA
CCAGAGCAAGAACGGCTACGCCGGCTACATTGACGGCGGAGCCAGCCAGGAAGAGTTCTACAAGTTCATC
AAGCCCATCCTGGAAAAGATGGACGGCACCGAGGAACTGCTCGTGAAGCTGAACAGAGAGGACCTGCTGC
GGAAGCAGCGGACCTTCGACAACGGCAGCATCCCCCACCAGATCCACCTGGGAGAGCTGCACGCCATTCT
GCGGCGGCAGGAAGATTTTTACCCATTCCTGAAGGACAACCGGGAAAAGATCGAGAAGATCCTGACCTTC
CGCATCCCCTACTACGTGGGCCCTCTGGCCAGGGGAAACAGCAGATTCGCCTGGATGACCAGAAAGAGCG
AGGAAACCATCACCCCCTGGAACTTCGAGGAAGTGGTGGACAAGGGCGCTTCCGCCCAGAGCTTCATCGA
GCGGATGACCAACTTCGATAAGAACCTGCCCAACGAGAAGGTGCTGCCCAAGCACAGCCTGCTGTACGAG
TACTTCACCGTGTATAACGAGCTGACCAAAGTGAAATACGTGACCGAGGGAATGAGAAAGCCCGCCTTCC
TGAGCGGCGAGCAGAAAAAGGCCATCGTGGACCTGCTGTTCAAGACCAACCGGAAAGTGACCGTGAAGCA
GCTGAAAGAGGACTACTTCAAGAAAATCGAGTGCTTCGACTCCGTGGAAATCTCCGGCGTGGAAGATCGG
TTCAACGCCTCCCTGGGCACATACCACGATCTGCTGAAAATTATCAAGGACAAGGACTTCCTGGACAATG
AGGAAAACGAGGACATTCTGGAAGATATCGTGCTGACCCTGACACTGTTTGAGGACAGAGAGATGATCGA
GGAACGGCTGAAAACCTATGCCCACCTGTTCGACGACAAAGTGATGAAGCAGCTGAAGCGGCGGAGATAC
ACCGGCTGGGGCAGGCTGAGCCGGAAGCTGATCAACGGCATCCGGGACAAGCAGTCCGGCAAGACAATCC
TGGATTTCCTGAAGTCCGACGGCTTCGCCAACAGAAACTTCATGCAGCTGATCCACGACGACAGCCTGAC
CTTTAAAGAGGACATCCAGAAAGCCCAGGTGTCCGGCCAGGGCGATAGCCTGCACGAGCACATTGCCAAT
CTGGCCGGCAGCCCCGCCATTAAGAAGGGCATCCTGCAGACAGTGAAGGTGGTGGACGAGCTCGTGAAAG
TGATGGGCCGGCACAAGCCCGAGAACATCGTGATCGAAATGGCCAGAGAGAACCAGACCACCCAGAAGGG
ACAGAAGAACAGCCGCGAGAGAATGAAGCGGATCGAAGAGGGCATCAAAGAGCTGGGCAGCCAGATCCTG
AAAGAACACCCCGTGGAAAACACCCAGCTGCAGAACGAGAAGCTGTACCTGTACTACCTGCAGAATGGGC
GGGATATGTACGTGGACCAGGAACTGGACATCAACCGGCTGTCCGACTACGATGTGGACCATATCGTGCC
TCAGAGCTTTCTGAAGGACGACTCCATCGACAACAAGGTGCTGACCAGAAGCGACAAGAACCGGGGCAAG
AGCGACAACGTGCCCTCCGAAGAGGTCGTGAAGAAGATGAAGAACTACTGGCGGCAGCTGCTGAACGCCA
AGCTGATTACCCAGAGAAAGTTCGACAATCTGACCAAGGCCGAGAGAGGCGGCCTGAGCGAACTGGATAA
GGCCGGCTTCATCAAGAGACAGCTGGTGGAAACCCGGCAGATCACAAAGCACGTGGCACAGATCCTGGAC
TCCCGGATGAACACTAAGTACGACGAGAATGACAAGCTGATCCGGGAAGTGAAAGTGATCACCCTGAAGT
CCAAGCTGGTGTCCGATTTCCGGAAGGATTTCCAGTTTTACAAAGTGCGCGAGATCAACAACTACCACCA
CGCCCACGACGCCTACCTGAACGCCGTCGTGGGAACCGCCCTGATCAAAAAGTACCCTAAGCTGGAAAGC
GAGTTCGTGTACGGCTCTGGCGGCTCAAAAAGAACCGCCGACGGCAGCGAATTCGAGCCCAAGAAGAAGA
GGAAAGTCTAACCGGTCATCATCACCATCACCATTGAGTTTAAACCCGCTGATCAGCCTCGACTGTGCCT
TCTAGTTGCCAGCCATCTGTTGTTTGCCCCTCCCCCGTGCCTTCCTTGACCCTGGAAGGTGCCACTCCCA
CTGTCCTTTCCTAATAAAATGAGGAAATTGCATCGCATTGTCTGAGTAGGTGTCATTCTATTCTGGGGGG
TGGGGTGGGGCAGGACAGCAAGGGGGAGGATTGGGAAGACAATAGCAGGCATGCTGGGGATGCGGTGGGC
TCTATGGCTTCTGAGGCGGAAAGAACCAGCTGGGGCTCGATACCGTCGACCTCTAGCTAGAGCTTGGCGT
AATCATGGTCATAGCTGTTTCCTGTGTGAAATTGTTATCCGCTCACAATTCCACACAACATACGAGCCGG
AAGCATAAAGTGTAAAGCCTAGGGTGCCTAATGAGTGAGCTAACTCACATTAATTGCGTTGCGCTCACTG
CCCGCTTTCCAGTCGGGAAACCTGTCGTGCCAGCTGCATTAATGAATCGGCCAACGCGCGGGGAGAGGCG
GTTTGCGTATTGGGCGCTCTTCCGCTTCCTCGCTCACTGACTCGCTGCGCTCGGTCGTTCGGCTGCGGCG
AGCGGTATCAGCTCACTCAAAGGCGGTAATACGGTTATCCACAGAATCAGGGGATAACGCAGGAAAGAAC
ATGTGAGCAAAAGGCCAGCAAAAGGCCAGGAACCGTAAAAAGGCCGCGTTGCTGGCGTTTTTCCATAGGC
TCCGCCCCCCTGACGAGCATCACAAAAATCGACGCTCAAGTCAGAGGTGGCGAAACCCGACAGGACTATA
AAGATACCAGGCGTTTCCCCCTGGAAGCTCCCTCGTGCGCTCTCCTGTTCCGACCCTGCCGCTTACCGGA
TACCTGTCCGCCTTTCTCCCTTCGGGAAGCGTGGCGCTTTCTCATAGCTCACGCTGTAGGTATCTCAGTT
CGGTGTAGGTCGTTCGCTCCAAGCTGGGCTGTGTGCACGAACCCCCCGTTCAGCCCGACCGCTGCGCCTT
ATCCGGTAACTATCGTCTTGAGTCCAACCCGGTAAGACACGACTTATCGCCACTGGCAGCAGCCACTGGT
AACAGGATTAGCAGAGCGAGGTATGTAGGCGGTGCTACAGAGTTCTTGAAGTGGTGGCCTAACTACGGCT
ACACTAGAAGAACAGTATTTGGTATCTGCGCTCTGCTGAAGCCAGTTACCTTCGGAAAAAGAGTTGGTAG
CTCTTGATCCGGCAAACAAACCACCGCTGGTAGCGGTGGTTTTTTTGTTTGCAAGCAGCAGATTACGCGC
AGAAAAAAAGGATCTCAAGAAGATCCTTTGATCTTTTCTACGGGGTCTGACACTCAGTGGAACGAAAACT
CACGTTAAGGGATTTTGGTCATGAGATTATCAAAAAGGATCTTCACCTAGATCCTTTTAAATTAAAAATG
AAGTTTTAAATCAATCTAAAGTATATATGAGTAAACTTGGTCTGACAGTTACCAATGCTTAATCAGTGAG
GCACCTATCTCAGCGATCTGTCTATTTCGTTCATCCATAGTTGCCTGACTCCCCGTCGTGTAGATAACTA
CGATACGGGAGGGCTTACCATCTGGCCCCAGTGCTGCAATGATACCGCGAGACCCACGCTCACCGGCTCC
AGATTTATCAGCAATAAACCAGCCAGCCGGAAGGGCCGAGCGCAGAAGTGGTCCTGCAACTTTATCCGCC
TCCATCCAGTCTATTAATTGTTGCCGGGAAGCTAGAGTAAGTAGTTCGCCAGTTAATAGTTTGCGCAACG
TTGTTGCCATTGCTACAGGCATCGTGGTGTCACGCTCGTCGTTTGGTATGGCTTCATTCAGCTCCGGTTC
CCAACGATCAAGGCGAGTTACATGATCCCCCATGTTGTGCAAAAAAGCGGTTAGCTCCTTCGGTCCTCCG
ATCGTTGTCAGAAGTAAGTTGGCCGCAGTGTTATCACTCATGGTTATGGCAGCACTGCATAATTCTCTTA
CTGTCATGCCATCCGTAAGATGCTTTTCTGTGACTGGTGAGTACTCAACCAAGTCATTCTGAGAATAGTG
TATGCGGCGACCGAGTTGCTCTTGCCCGGCGTCAATACGGGATAATACCGCGCCACATAGCAGAACTTTA
AAAGTGCTCATCATTGGAAAACGTTCTTCGGGGCGAAAACTCTCAAGGATCTTACCGCTGTTGAGATCCA
GTTCGATGTAACCCACTCGTGCACCCAACTGATCTTCAGCATCTTTTACTTTCACCAGCGTTTCTGGGTG
AGCAAAAACAGGAAGGCAAAATGCCGCAAAAAAGGGAATAAGGGCGACACGGAAATGTTGAATACTCATA
CTCTTCCTTTTTCAATATTATTGAAGCATTTATCAGGGTTATTGTCTCATGAGCGGATACATATTTGAAT
GTATTTAGAAAAATAAACAAATAGGGGTTCCGCGCACATTTCCCCGAAAAGTGCCACCTGACGTCGACGG
ATCGGGAGATCGATCTCCCGATCCCCTAGGGTCGACTCTCAGTACAATCTGCTCTGATGCCGCATAGTTA
AGCCAGTATCTGCTCCCTGCTTGTGTGTTGGAGGTCGCTGAGTAGTGCGCG
